Addgene plasmid #211236: pBiT3.1-N_CSTF1:1-431
Purpose: Mammalian expression of full-length human CSTF1. N-terminal HiBiT tag.
Depositing lab: Cheryl Arrowsmith. Depositing organization: University of Toronto. Publication: A Target Class Ligandability Evaluation of WD40 Repeat-Containing Proteins. Ackloo S, Li F, Szewczyk M, Seitova A, Loppnau P, Zeng H, Xu J, Ahmad S, Arnautova YA, Baghaie AJ, Beldar S, Bolotokova A, Centrella PA, Chau I, Clark MA, Cuozzo JW, Dehghani-Tafti S, Disch JS, Dong A, Dumas A, Feng JA, Ghiabi P, Gibson E, Gilmer J, Goldman B, Green SR, Guie MA, Guilinger JP, Harms N, Herasymenko O, Houliston S, Hutchinson A, Kearnes S, Keefe AD, Kimani SW, Kramer T, Kutera M, Kwak HA, Lento C, Li Y, Liu J, Loup J, Machado RAC, Mulhern CJ, Perveen S, Righetto GL, Riley P, Shrestha S, Sigel EA, Silva M, Sintchak MD, Slakman BL, Taylor RD, Thompson J, Torng W, Underkoffler C, von Rechenberg M, Walsh RT, Watson I, Wilson DJ, Wolf E, Yadav M, Yazdi AK, Zhang J, Zhang Y, Santhakumar V, Edwards AM, Barsyte-Lovejoy D, Schapira M, Brown PJ, Halabelian L, Arrowsmith CH. J Med Chem. 2025 Jan 23;68(2):1092-1112. doi: 10.1021/acs.jmedchem.4c02010. Epub 2024 Nov 4. PubMed 39495097.
Backbone
  Vector backbone: pBiT3.1-N
  Backbone manufacturer: Promega
  Vector type: Mammalian Expression
  Selectable markers: Neomycin (select with G418)
Growth in bacteria
  Bacterial resistance: Kanamycin, 50 μg/mL
  Growth temperature: 37°C
  Growth strain: DH5alpha
  Copy number: High Copy
Gene/Insert
  Gene/Insert name: CSTF1:M1-D431
  Species: H. sapiens (human)
  Insert size (bp): 1293
  Mutation: wild type
  Entrez Gene: CSTF1 (a.k.a. CstF-50, CstFp50)
  Promoter: CMV
  Tag / fusion protein: MVSGWRLFKKISGSSGGSSG (N terminal on insert)
  Cloning method: Ligation Independent Cloning
  Sequencing primers: 5′ T7; 3′ TTGCTCAGCGGTGGCAGCAG
Resource information
  A portion of this plasmid was derived from a plasmid made by: Mammalian Gene Collection (BC001011.2)
Terms and licenses: Academic/Nonprofit Terms; Industry Terms: Not Available to Industry
Depositor comments: 5' Cloning Site: Xho1 (not destroyed), 3' Cloning Site: Xba1 (not destroyed).
How to cite: pBiT3.1-N_CSTF1:1-431 was a gift from Cheryl Arrowsmith (Addgene plasmid # 211236 ; http://n2t.net/addgene:211236 ; RRID:Addgene_211236)
