[The description below was written by a language model from this plasmid's Addgene catalogue record and pLannotate feature annotations shown in this document.]
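Description:
pBiT3.1-N_CSTF1:1-431 is a mammalian expression plasmid built on Promega's pBiT3.1-N backbone, carrying full-length wild-type human CSTF1 (residues M1–D431, a 1293 bp insert derived from a Mammalian Gene Collection clone). CSTF1, also called CstF-50, is a subunit of the cleavage stimulation factor needed for 3'-end cleavage and polyadenylation of pre-mRNAs. The coding sequence was inserted by ligation-independent cloning between retained XhoI and XbaI sites. It is fused at its N terminus to the short HiBiT peptide followed by a flexible glycine-serine linker. Transcription is driven by the CMV immediate-early enhancer and promoter, followed by a chimeric β-globin/immunoglobulin intron that generally improves mRNA processing and expression. An SV40 polyadenylation signal lies downstream of the insert. A T7 promoter just upstream of the open reading frame serves as the 5′ sequencing primer site.

In bacteria the 5,577 nt plasmid replicates from a high-copy ColE1/pUC-type origin and is selected with kanamycin through the neo (nptII) gene under the bacterial EM7 promoter, with a loxP site annotated immediately upstream. The catalogue lists neomycin/G418 as the mammalian selectable marker. The feature table, however, shows no annotated eukaryotic promoter directly upstream of neo, and it contains a separate SV40 promoter–blasticidin S deaminase–synthetic poly(A) cassette that the catalogue does not mention, so the mammalian selection options are not fully consistent between the two sources.

HiBiT is the small fragment of split NanoLuc luciferase that complements with LgBiT to give luminescence, so the tagged protein can be quantified or tracked in cells. The construct comes from a study evaluating the ligandability of WD40 repeat proteins, but the record does not specify the particular assay.
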