Features (pLannotate 1.2.2; 17 found; start..end, strand, type, name):
     24..105     -  polyA_signal   SV40 poly(A) signal: SV40 polyadenylation signal
    128..211     -  CDS            large T antigen (fragment): large T antigen from SV40 (simian virus 40)
    276..641     +  enhancer       CMV enhancer: human cytomegalovirus immediate early enhancer
    643..842     +  promoter       CMV promoter: human cytomegalovirus (CMV) immediate early promoter
    981..1113    +  intron         chimeric intron: chimera between introns from human β-globin and immunoglobulin heavy chain genes
   1157..1175    +  promoter       T7 promoter: promoter for bacteriophage T7 RNA polymerase
   1250..2542    +  CDS            CSTF1 (sequence partly withheld): CSTF1_HUMAN - Experimental evidence at protein level: Swiss-Prot protein existence level 1. One of the multiple factors required for polyadenylation and 3'-end cleavage of mammalian pre-mRNAs (PubMed:10669729). May be responsible for the interaction of CSTF with other factors to form a stable complex on the pre-mRNA (PubMed:10669729). From Homo sapiens (Human).
   2573..2591    +  misc_feature   MCS (fragment): pUC18/19 multiple cloning site
   2640..2761    -  polyA_signal   SV40 poly(A) signal: SV40 polyadenylation signal
   2784..2852    -  CDS            large T antigen (fragment): large T antigen from SV40 (simian virus 40)
   2876..2909    +  protein_bind   loxP: Cre-mediated recombination occurs in the 8-bp core sequence (GCATACAT). Cre recombinase
   2919..2966    +  promoter       EM7 promoter: synthetic bacterial promoter&nbsp
   2998..3789    +  CDS            neo: KKA2_KLEPN - Also known as kan, nptII. Experimental evidence at protein level: Swiss-Prot protein existence level 1. Resistance to kanamycin, neomycin, paromomycin, ribostamycin, butirosin and gentamicin B. From Klebsiella pneumoniae.
   3950..4538    -  rep_origin     ori: high-copy-number ColE1/pMB1/pBR322/pUC origin of replication
   4664..4712    -  polyA_signal   poly(A) signal: synthetic polyadenylation signal
   4736..5134    -  CDS            BSD: blasticidin S deaminase; Aspergillus terreus BSD; confers resistance to blasticidin
   5165..5522    -  promoter       SV40 promoter: SV40 enhancer and early promoter
>Addgene plasmid #211236 | pBiT3.1-N_CSTF1:1-431 | addgene full sequence | sequence record 425930 | Addgene NGS Result
AAGACGCGTTAATTAAGACGTCGGCAGTGAAAAAAATGCTTTATTTGTGAAATTTGTGATGCTATTGCTT
TATTTGTAACCATTATAAGCTGCAATAAACAAGTTAACAACAACAATTGCATTCATTTTATGTTTCAGGT
TCAGGGGGAGGTGTGGGAGGTTTTTTAAAGCAAGTAAAACCTCTACAAATGTGGTATGGCTGATTATGAT
CCGCGGCCGCAATACGTCGACGTTATCAGCTGACTTCGTACGAGAGCCTAGGATTATGGCGCGCCACTAG
TTATTAATAGTAATCAATTACGGGGTCATTAGTTCATAGCCCATATATGGAGTTCCGCGTTACATAACTT
ACGGTAAATGGCCCGCCTGGCTGACCGCCCAACGACCCCCGCCCATTGACGTCAATAATGACGTATGTTC
CCATAGTAACGCCAATAGGGACTTTCCATTGACGTCAATGGGTGGAGTATTTACGGTAAACTGCCCACTT
GGCAGTACATCAAGTGTATCATATGCCAAGTCCGCCCCCTATTGACGTCAATGACGGTAAATGGCCCGCC
TGGCATTATGCCCAGTACATGACCTTACGGGACTTTCCTACTTGGCAGTACATCTACGTATTAGTCATCG
CTATTACCATGGTGATGCGGTTTTGGCAGTACACCAATGGGCGTGGATAGCGGTTTGACTCACGGGGATT
TCCAAGTCTCCACCCCATTGACGTCAATGGGAGTTTGTTTTGGCACCAAAATCAACGGGACTTTCCAAAA
TGTCGTAATAACCCCGCCCCGTTGACGCAAATGGGCGGTAGGCGTGTACGGTGGGAGGTCTATATAAGCA
GAGCTGGTTTAGTGAACCGTCAGATCACTAGAATCTTTATTGCGGTAGTTTATCACAGTTAAATTGCTAA
CGCAGTCAGTGCTTCTGACACAACAGTCTCGAACTTAAGCTGCAGAAGTTGGTCGTGAGGCACTGGGCAG
GTAAGTATCAAGGTTACAAGACAGGTTTAAGGAGACCAATAGAAACTGGGCTTGTCGAGACAGAGAAGAC
TCTTGCGTTTCTGATAGGCACCTATTGGTCTTACTGACATCCACTTTGCCTTTCTCTCCACAGGTGTCCA
CTCCCAGTTCAATTACAGCTCTTAAGGCTAGAGTATTAATACGACTCACTATAGGGGTTAGCGATCGCCA
TGGTGAGCGGCTGGCGGCTGTTCAAGAAGATTAGCGGGAGCTCCGGTGGCTCGAGCGGTATGTACAGAAC
CAAAGTGGGCTTGAAG
[156 nt withheld, positions 1277-1432]
GACACCGCAGTTCAGTATGCAATTGGTCGTTCAGATACTGTTGCCCCTGGCACAGGGATTGACCTGGAAT
TTGATGCAGATGTTCAGACTATGTCCCCAGAGGCTTCTGAGTACGAAACATGCTATGTCACATCACATAA
AGGACCATGCCGTGTAGCTACCTATAGTAGAGATGGACAGTTAATAGCTACTGGGTCTGCTGATGCTTCG
ATAAAGATACTTGACACAGAGAGGATGTTGGCCAAAAGTGCCATGCCAATAGAGGTCATGATGAATGAGA
CCGCACAACAAAATATGGAAAACCACCCAGTGATTCGAACTCTTTATGACCATGTGGATGAAGTCACGTG
CCTTGCTTTCCACCCAACAGAACAGATCCTGGCTTCTGGTTCAAGGGATTATACTCTTAAATTATTTGAT
TATTCCAAACCATCAGCAAAAAGAGCCTTCAAATACATTCAGGAAGCTGAAATGTTACGTTCCATCTCTT
TTCATCCTTCTGGAGACTTTATACTTGTCGGAACTCAGCATCCTACTCTTCGCCTTTATGATATCAACAC
CTTTCAATGTTTTGTCTCTTGCAATCCTCAAGATCAACACACCGATGCTATATGTTCCGTTAATTACAAT
TCTAGTGCCAATATGTACGTAACTGGAAGCAAGGACGGCTGCATCAAATTATGGGATGGTGTTTCAAATC
GATGCATCACAACTTTTGAGAAAGCACATGACGGTGCTGAAGTTTGTTCTGCCATTTTTTCCAAAAATTC
TAAATACATTCTCTCAAGTGGAAAAGACTCTGTAGCTAAACTTTGGGAAATATCAACGGGACGAACACTG
GTCAGATACACGGGCGCGGGTTTAAGTGGACGCCAGGTGCACCGGACACAGGCTGTGTTTAACCACACCG
AGGACTATGTGTTGCTGCCCGACGAGAGGACGATCAGTCTTTGCTGCTGGGACTCGAGGACAGCCGAGCG
GAGAAACCTGCTGTCGTTGGGGCACAACAATATTGTACGCTGCATAGTGCACTCCCCCACCAACCCCGGG
TTCATGACGTGCAGCGATGACTTCAGAGCGCGGTTTTGGTACCGGAGATCGACCACTGACTAATCTAGAG
GTCAAGCTTCGGGGGTTTAAACCTGCAGGCATGCAAGCTGATTTGGCTGCTGCCACCGCTGAGCAAGGCC
GCTTCGAGCAGACATGATAAGATACATTGATGAGTTTGGACAAACCACAACTAGAATGCAGTGAAAAAAA
TGCTTTATTTGTGAAATTTGTGATGCTATTGCTTTATTTGTAACCATTATAAGCTGCAATAAACAAGTTA
ACAACAACAATTGCATTCATTTTATGTTTCAGGTTCAGGGGGAGATGTGGGAGGTTTTTTTAAGCAAGTA
AAACCTCTACAAATGTGGTAAAATCTTAATTAAGACTTCTAATATAACTTCGTATAGCATACATTATACG
AAGTTATGGTTCCACTGTTGACAATTAATCATCGGCATAGTATATCGGCATAGTATAATACGACAAGGTG
AGGAACTAAACCCAGGAGGCAGATCATGATTGAACAAGATGGATTGCACGCAGGTTCTCCGGCCGCTTGG
GTGGAGAGGCTATTCGGCTATGACTGGGCACAACAGACAATCGGCTGCTCTGATGCCGCCGTGTTCCGGC
TGTCAGCGCAGGGGCGCCCGGTTCTTTTTGTCAAGACCGACCTGTCCGGTGCCCTGAATGAACTGCAGGA
CGAGGCAGCGCGGCTATCGTGGCTGGCCACGACGGGCGTTCCTTGCGCAGCTGTGCTCGACGTTGTCACT
GAAGCGGGAAGGGACTGGCTGCTATTGGGCGAAGTGCCGGGGCAGGATCTCCTGTCATCTCACCTTGCTC
CTGCCGAGAAAGTATCCATCATGGCTGATGCAATGCGGCGGCTGCATACGCTTGATCCGGCTACCTGCCC
ATTCGACCACCAAGCGAAACATCGCATCGAGCGAGCACGTACTCGGATGGAAGCCGGTCTTGTCGATCAG
GATGATCTGGACGAAGAGCATCAGGGGCTCGCGCCAGCCGAACTGTTCGCCAGGCTCAAGGCGCGCATGC
CCGACGGCGAGGATCTCGTCGTGACCCATGGCGATGCCTGCTTGCCGAATATCATGGTGGAAAATGGCCG
CTTTTCTGGATTCATCGACTGTGGCCGGCTGGGTGTGGCGGACCGCTATCAGGACATAGCGTTGGCTACC
CGTGATATTGCTGAAGAGCTTGGCGGCGAATGGGCTGACCGCTTCCTCGTGCTTTACGGTATCGCCGCTC
CCGATTCGCAGCGCATCGCCTTCTATCGCCTTCTTGACGAGTTCTTCTGATTCGAAATGACCGACCAAGC
GACGCCCAACCGGTATCAGCTCACTCAAAGGCGGTAATACGGTTATCCACAGAATCAGGGGATAACGCAG
GAAAGAACATGTGAGCAAAAGGCCAGCAAAAGGCCAGGAACCGTAAAAAGGCCGCGTTGCTGGCGTTTTT
CCATAGGCTCCGCCCCCCTGACGAGCATCACAAAAATCGACGCTCAAGTCAGAGGTGGCGAAACCCGACA
GGACTATAAAGATACCAGGCGTTTCCCCCTGGAAGCTCCCTCGTGCGCTCTCCTGTTCCGACCCTGCCGC
TTACCGGATACCTGTCCGCCTTTCTCCCTTCGGGAAGCGTGGCGCTTTCTCATAGCTCACGCTGTAGGTA
TCTCAGTTCGGTGTAGGTCGTTCGCTCCAAGCTGGGCTGTGTGCACGAACCCCCCGTTCAGCCCGACCGC
TGCGCCTTATCCGGTAACTATCGTCTTGAGTCCAACCCGGTAAGACACGACTTATCGCCACTGGCAGCAG
CCACTGGTAACAGGATTAGCAGAGCGAGGTATGTAGGCGGTGCTACAGAGTTCTTGAAGTGGTGGCCTAA
CTACGGCTACACTAGAAGGACAGTATTTGGTATCTGCGCTCTGCTGAAGCCAGTTACCTTCGGAAAAAGA
GTTGGTAGCTCTTGATCCGGCAAACAAACCACCGCTGGTAGCGGTGGTTTTTTTGTTTGCAAGCAGCAGA
TTACGCGCAGAAAAAAAGGATTTCAAGAAGATCCTTTGATCTTTTCTACGGGGTCTGACGCTCAGTGGAA
CGAAAACTCACGTTAAGGGATTTTGGTCATGAGATTATCAAAAAGGATCTTCACCTAGATCCTTTTATAG
TCCGGAATCGTCACACAAAAAACCAACACACAGATGTAATGAAAATAAAGATATTTTATTGCGGCCATCG
TGATGGCTAGAGTTTAGCCCTCCCACACATAACCAGAGGGCAGCAATTCACGAATCCCAACTGCCGTCGG
CTGTCCATCACTGTCCTTCACTATGGCTTTGATCCCAGGATGCAGATCGAGAAGCACCTGTCGGCACCGT
CCGCAGGGGCTCAAGATGCCCCTGTTCTCATTTCCGATCGCGACGATACAAGTCAGGTTGCCAGCTGCCG
CAGCAGCAGCAGTGCCCAGCACCACGAGTTCTGCACAAGGTCCCCCAGTAAAATGATATACATTGACACC
AGTGAAGATGCGGCCGTCGCTAGAGAGAGCTGCGCTGGCGACGCTGTAGTCTTCAGAGATGGGGATGCTG
TTGATTGTAGCCGTTGCTCTTTCAATGAGGGTGGATTCTTCTTGAGACAAAGGCTTGGCCATGGTGGCGC
TAGTGTCAGAAGAATCGAGCTTTTTGCAAAAGCCTAGGCCTCCAAAAAAGCCTCCTCACTACTTCTGGAA
TAGCTCAGAGGCCGAGGCGGCCTCGGCCTCTGCATAAATAAAAAAAATTAGTCAGCCATGGGGCGGAGAA
TGGGCGGAACTGGGCGGAGTTAGGGGCGGGATGGGCGGAGTTAGGGGCGGGACTATGGTTGCTGACTAAT
TGAGATGCATGCTTTGCATACTTCTGCCTGCTGGGGAGCCTGGGGACTTTCCACACCTGGTTGCTGACTA
ATTGAGATGCATGCTTTGCATACTTCTGCCTGCTGGGGAGCCTGGGGACTTTCCACACCCTAACTGACAC
ACATTCCACAGCTGGTTCTTTCCGCCTCAGAAGGTACCTAACCAAGTTCCTCTTTCAGAGGTTATTTCAG
GCCATGGTGCTGCGC
