>Addgene plasmid #211236 | pBiT3.1-N_CSTF1:1-431 | depositor partial sequence | sequence record 411950 | Insert sequence
ATGTACAGAACCAAAGTGGGCTTGAAG
[156 nt withheld, positions 28-183]
GACACCGCAGTTCAGTATGCAATTGGTCGTTCAGATACTGTTGCCCCTGGCACAGGGATTGACCTGGAAT
TTGATGCAGATGTTCAGACTATGTCCCCAGAGGCTTCTGAGTACGAAACATGCTATGTCACATCACATAA
AGGACCATGCCGTGTAGCTACCTATAGTAGAGATGGACAGTTAATAGCTACTGGGTCTGCTGATGCTTCG
ATAAAGATACTTGACACAGAGAGGATGTTGGCCAAAAGTGCCATGCCAATAGAGGTCATGATGAATGAGA
CCGCACAACAAAATATGGAAAACCACCCAGTGATTCGAACTCTTTATGACCATGTGGATGAAGTCACGTG
CCTTGCTTTCCACCCAACAGAACAGATCCTGGCTTCTGGTTCAAGGGATTATACTCTTAAATTATTTGAT
TATTCCAAACCATCAGCAAAAAGAGCCTTCAAATACATTCAGGAAGCTGAAATGTTACGTTCCATCTCTT
TTCATCCTTCTGGAGACTTTATACTTGTCGGAACTCAGCATCCTACTCTTCGCCTTTATGATATCAACAC
CTTTCAATGTTTTGTCTCTTGCAATCCTCAAGATCAACACACCGATGCTATATGTTCCGTTAATTACAAT
TCTAGTGCCAATATGTACGTAACTGGAAGCAAGGACGGCTGCATCAAATTATGGGATGGTGTTTCAAATC
GATGCATCACAACTTTTGAGAAAGCACATGACGGTGCTGAAGTTTGTTCTGCCATTTTTTCCAAAAATTC
TAAATACATTCTCTCAAGTGGAAAAGACTCTGTAGCTAAACTTTGGGAAATATCAACGGGACGAACACTG
GTCAGATACACGGGCGCGGGTTTAAGTGGACGCCAGGTGCACCGGACACAGGCTGTGTTTAACCACACCG
AGGACTATGTGTTGCTGCCCGACGAGAGGACGATCAGTCTTTGCTGCTGGGACTCGAGGACAGCCGAGCG
GAGAAACCTGCTGTCGTTGGGGCACAACAATATTGTACGCTGCATAGTGCACTCCCCCACCAACCCCGGG
TTCATGACGTGCAGCGATGACTTCAGAGCGCGGTTTTGGTACCGGAGATCGACCACTGAC
